Addgene plasmid #247278: NSK176 U6TO EBER1
Purpose: Expreses EBER1
Depositing lab: Xiaojing Gao. Depositing organization: Stanford University. Publication: Sequence-Independent RNA Sensing in Living Mammalian Cells. Kolber NS, Kaseniit KE, Lanz TV, Robinson WH, Gao XJ. bioRxiv [Preprint]. 2025 Sep 18:2025.09.18.677213. doi: 10.1101/2025.09.18.677213. PubMed 41000785.
Backbone
  Vector backbone: FLP-IN
  Vector type: Mammalian Expression
Growth in bacteria
  Bacterial resistance: Ampicillin, 100 μg/mL
  Growth temperature: 37°C
  Growth strain: DH5alpha
  Copy number: High Copy
Gene/Insert
  Gene/Insert name: EBER1
  Species: Epstein-Barr virus
  Mutation: WT
  Promoter: U6-TO
  Cloning method: Unknown
Terms and licenses: Academic/Nonprofit Terms; Industry Terms: Not Available to Industry
How to cite: NSK176 U6TO EBER1 was a gift from Xiaojing Gao (Addgene plasmid # 247278 ; http://n2t.net/addgene:247278 ; RRID:Addgene_247278)
