[The description below was written by a language model from this plasmid's Addgene catalogue record and pLannotate feature annotations shown in this document.]
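Description:
NSK176 U6TO EBER1 is a 4.2 kb mammalian expression plasmid built on a Flp-In backbone for producing EBER1, the small non-coding RNA encoded by Epstein-Barr virus, in its wild-type form. It is maintained in E. coli through a high-copy ColE1/pUC-type origin and an ampicillin resistance gene (β-lactamase) with its own promoter. Short remnants of lac regulatory elements, lacI, a pBR322 bom region and a ble fragment are annotated as well, and appear to be backbone leftovers rather than functional parts.

The payload is a compact RNA polymerase III unit. A human U6 promoter, annotated as a fragment, is followed directly by two tet operator sites, and together these make up the "U6-TO" promoter named in the record. The EBER1 sequence sits just downstream. In cells that express the Tet repressor, the operators would be expected to keep transcription off until tetracycline or doxycycline is added. Without TetR the promoter should act constitutively.

Immediately after the insert is an FRT site joined to a hygromycin resistance coding sequence and an SV40 polyadenylation signal, with no mammalian promoter annotated upstream of HygR. This is the usual Flp-In layout: FLP-mediated recombination into a genomic FRT landing pad puts the hygromycin gene behind a promoter already present in the host cell. Hygromycin resistance therefore selects for single-copy, site-specific integrants.

The record states the purpose only as expressing EBER1. The associated publication concerns sequence-independent RNA sensing in living mammalian cells, so the plasmid may supply a viral RNA for such assays, though the record does not say this.
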