Features (pLannotate 1.2.2; 16 found; start..end, strand, type, name):
     65..117     -  misc_feature   bom (fragment): basis of mobility region from pBR322
    268..469     +  promoter       U6 promoter (fragment): RNA polymerase III promoter for human U6 snRNA
    469..487     +  protein_bind   tet operator: tetO; bacterial operator O2 for the tetR and tetA genes tetracycline repressor TetR
    495..513     +  protein_bind   tet operator: tetO; bacterial operator O2 for the tetR and tetA genes tetracycline repressor TetR
    542..707     +  ncRNA          EBER1: Accession: RF01789 - Epstein-Barr virus EBER1
    740..787     +  protein_bind   FRT: FLP-mediated recombination occurs in the 8-bp core sequence TCTAGAAA (Turan and Bode, 2011). FLP recombinase from the Saccharomyces cerevisiae 2μ plasmid
    795..1817    +  CDS            HygR: aminoglycoside phosphotransferase from E. coli; aph(4)-Ia; confers resistance to hygromycin
   1827..1952    +  CDS            ble (fragment): BLE_KLEPN - Experimental evidence at protein level: Swiss-Prot protein existence level 1. Binding protein with a strong affinity to the bleomycin family of antibiotics. Binds to CL990; an antimitotic-antibiotic compound. From Klebsiella pneumoniae.
   1947..2068    +  polyA_signal   SV40 poly(A) signal: SV40 polyadenylation signal
   2141..2157    -  protein_bind   lac operator: The lac repressor binds to the lac operator to inhibit transcription in E. coli. This inhibition can be relieved by adding lactose or isopropyl-β-D-thiogalactopyranoside (IPTG). lac repressor encoded by lacI
   2165..2195    -  promoter       lac promoter: promoter for the E. coli lac operon
   2210..2231    -  protein_bind   CAP binding site: CAP binding activates transcription in the presence of cAMP. E. coli catabolite activator protein
   2244..2336    -  CDS            lacI (fragment): lac repressor; lacI; The lac repressor binds to the lac operator to inhibit transcription in E. coli. This inhibition can be relieved by adding lactose or isopropyl-β-D-thiogalactopyranoside (IPTG).
   2519..3107    -  rep_origin     ori: high-copy-number ColE1/pMB1/pBR322/pUC origin of replication
   3278..4138    -  CDS            AmpR: β-lactamase; bla; confers resistance to ampicillin, carbenicillin, and related antibiotics
   4139..6       -  promoter       AmpR promoter (across the origin): bla
>Addgene plasmid #247278 | NSK176 U6TO EBER1 | addgene full sequence | sequence record 490842 | Addgene NGS Result
TCCGCGCACATTTCCCCGAAAAGTGCCACCTGACGTCGACGGATCGGGAGATCTCCCGATCCCCTATGGT
GCACTCTCAGTACAATCTGCTCTGATGCCGCATAGTTAAGCCAGTATCTGCTCCCTGCTTGTGTGTTGGA
GGTCGCTGAGTAGTGCGCGAGCAAAATTTAAGCTACAACAAGGCAAGGCTTGACCGACAATTGCATGAAG
AATCTGCTTAGGGTTAGGCGTTTTGCGCTGCTTCGTACGGGCCAGATATACGCGTGTGAGGGCCTATTTC
CCATGATTCCTTCATATTTGCATATACGATACAAGGCTGTTAGAGAGATAATTGGAATTAATTTGACTGT
AAACACAAAGATATTAGTACAAAATACGTGACGTAGAAAGTAATAATTTCTTGGGTAGTTTGCAGTTTTA
AAATTATGTTTTAAAATGGACTATCATATGCTTACCGTAACTTGAAAGTCCCTATCAGTGATAGAGATAT
ATATTCCCTATCAGTGATAGAGACTTGTGGAAAGGACGAAACACCGCTCGAGAGGACCTACGCTGCCCTA
GAGGTTTTGCTAGGGAGGAGACGTGTGTGGCTGTAGCCACCCGTCCCGGGTACAAGTCCCGGGTGGTGAG
GACGGTGTCTGTGGTTGTCTTCCCAGACTCTGCTTTCTGCCGTCTTCGGTCAAGTACCAGCTGGTGGTCC
GCATGTTTTGGGCCCTTTTTTGGCCGCAGGAACCCCCTAGAAGTTCCTATTCCGAAGTTCCTATTCTCTA
GAAAGTATAGGAACTTCCTTGGCCAAAAAGCCTGAACTCACCGCGACGTCTGTCGAGAAGTTTCTGATCG
AAAAGTTCGACAGCGTCTCCGACCTGATGCAGCTCTCGGAGGGCGAAGAATCTCGTGCTTTCAGCTTCGA
TGTAGGAGGGCGTGGATATGTCCTGCGGGTAAATAGCTGCGCCGATGGTTTCTACAAAGATCGTTATGTT
TATCGGCACTTTGCATCGGCCGCGCTCCCGATTCCGGAAGTGCTTGACATTGGGGAATTCAGCGAGAGCC
TGACCTATTGCATCTCCCGCCGTGCACAGGGTGTCACGTTGCAAGACCTGCCTGAAACCGAACTGCCCGC
TGTTCTGCAGCCGGTCGCGGAGGCCATGGATGCGATCGCTGCGGCCGATCTTAGCCAGACGAGCGGGTTC
GGCCCATTCGGACCGCAAGGAATCGGTCAATACACTACATGGCGTGATTTCATATGCGCGATTGCTGATC
CCCATGTGTATCACTGGCAAACTGTGATGGACGACACCGTCAGTGCGTCCGTCGCGCAGGCTCTCGATGA
GCTGATGCTTTGGGCCGAGGACTGCCCCGAAGTCCGGCACCTCGTGCACGCGGATTTCGGCTCCAACAAT
GTCCTGACGGACAATGGCCGCATAACAGCGGTCATTGACTGGAGCGAGGCGATGTTCGGGGATTCCCAAT
ACGAGGTCGCCAACATCTTCTTCTGGAGGCCGTGGTTGGCTTGTATGGAGCAGCAGACGCGCTACTTCGA
GCGGAGGCATCCGGAGCTTGCAGGATCGCCGCGGCTCCGGGCGTATATGCTCCGCATTGGTCTTGACCAA
CTCTATCAGAGCTTGGTTGACGGCAATTTCGATGATGCAGCTTGGGCGCAGGGTCGATGCGACGCAATCG
TCCGATCCGGAGCCGGGACTGTCGGGCGTACACAAATCGCCCGCAGAAGCGCGGCCGTCTGGACCGATGG
CTGTGTAGAAGTACTCGCCGATAGTGGAAACCGACGCCCCAGCACTCGTCCGAGGGCAAAGGAATAGCAC
GTACTACGAGATTTCGATTCCACCGCCGCCTTCTATGAAAGGTTGGGCTTCGGAATCGTTTTCCGGGACG
CCGGCTGGATGATCCTCCAGCGCGGGGATCTCATGCTGGAGTTCTTCGCCCACCCCAACTTGTTTATTGC
AGCTTATAATGGTTACAAATAAAGCAATAGCATCACAAATTTCACAAATAAAGCATTTTTTTCACTGCAT
TCTAGTTGTGGTTTGTCCAAACTCATCAATGTATCTTATCATGTCTGTATACCGTCGACCTCTAGCTAGA
GCTTGGCGTAATCATGGTCATAGCTGTTTCCTGTGTGAAATTGTTATCCGCTCACAATTCCACACAACAT
ACGAGCCGGAAGCATAAAGTGTAAAGCCTGGGGTGCCTAATGAGTGAGCTAACTCACATTAATTGCGTTG
CGCTCACTGCCCGCTTTCCAGTCGGGAAACCTGTCGTGCCAGCTGCATTAATGAATCGGCCAACGCGCGG
GGAGAGGCGGTTTGCGTATTGGGCGCTCTTCCGCTTCCTCGCTCACTGACTCGCTGCGCTCGGTCGTTCG
GCTGCGGCGAGCGGTATCAGCTCACTCAAAGGCGGTAATACGGTTATCCACAGAATCAGGGGATAACGCA
GGAAAGAACATGTGAGCAAAAGGCCAGCAAAAGGCCAGGAACCGTAAAAAGGCCGCGTTGCTGGCGTTTT
TCCATAGGCTCCGCCCCCCTGACGAGCATCACAAAAATCGACGCTCAAGTCAGAGGTGGCGAAACCCGAC
AGGACTATAAAGATACCAGGCGTTTCCCCCTGGAAGCTCCCTCGTGCGCTCTCCTGTTCCGACCCTGCCG
CTTACCGGATACCTGTCCGCCTTTCTCCCTTCGGGAAGCGTGGCGCTTTCTCATAGCTCACGCTGTAGGT
ATCTCAGTTCGGTGTAGGTCGTTCGCTCCAAGCTGGGCTGTGTGCACGAACCCCCCGTTCAGCCCGACCG
CTGCGCCTTATCCGGTAACTATCGTCTTGAGTCCAACCCGGTAAGACACGACTTATCGCCACTGGCAGCA
GCCACTGGTAACAGGATTAGCAGAGCGAGGTATGTAGGCGGTGCTACAGAGTTCTTGAAGTGGTGGCCTA
ACTACGGCTACACTAGAAGAACAGTATTTGGTATCTGCGCTCTGCTGAAGCCAGTTACCTTCGGAAAAAG
AGTTGGTAGCTCTTGATCCGGCAAACAAACCACCGCTGGTAGCGGTGGTTTTTTTGTTTGCAAGCAGCAG
ATTACGCGCAGAAAAAAAGGATCTCAAGAAGATCCTTTGATCTTTTCTACGGGGTCTGACGCTCAGTGGA
ACGAAAACTCACGTTAAGGGATTTTGGTCATGAGATTATCAAAAAGGATCTTCACCTAGATCCTTTTAAA
TTAAAAATGAAGTTTTAAATCAATCTAAAGTATATATGAGTAAACTTGGTCTGACAGTTACCAATGCTTA
ATCAGTGAGGCACCTATCTCAGCGATCTGTCTATTTCGTTCATCCATAGTTGCCTGACTCCCCGTCGTGT
AGATAACTACGATACGGGAGGGCTTACCATCTGGCCCCAGTGCTGCAATGATACCGCGAGACCCACGCTC
ACCGGCTCCAGATTTATCAGCAATAAACCAGCCAGCCGGAAGGGCCGAGCGCAGAAGTGGTCCTGCAACT
TTATCCGCCTCCATCCAGTCTATTAATTGTTGCCGGGAAGCTAGAGTAAGTAGTTCGCCAGTTAATAGTT
TGCGCAACGTTGTTGCCATTGCTACAGGCATCGTGGTGTCACGCTCGTCGTTTGGTATGGCTTCATTCAG
CTCCGGTTCCCAACGATCAAGGCGAGTTACATGATCCCCCATGTTGTGCAAAAAAGCGGTTAGCTCCTTC
GGTCCTCCGATCGTTGTCAGAAGTAAGTTGGCCGCAGTGTTATCACTCATGGTTATGGCAGCACTGCATA
ATTCTCTTACTGTCATGCCATCCGTAAGATGCTTTTCTGTGACTGGTGAGTACTCAACCAAGTCATTCTG
AGAATAGTGTATGCGGCGACCGAGTTGCTCTTGCCCGGCGTCAATACGGGATAATACCGCGCCACATAGC
AGAACTTTAAAAGTGCTCATCATTGGAAAACGTTCTTCGGGGCGAAAACTCTCAAGGATCTTACCGCTGT
TGAGATCCAGTTCGATGTAACCCACTCGTGCACCCAACTGATCTTCAGCATCTTTTACTTTCACCAGCGT
TTCTGGGTGAGCAAAAACAGGAAGGCAAAATGCCGCAAAAAAGGGAATAAGGGCGACACGGAAATGTTGA
ATACTCATACTCTTCCTTTTTCAATATTATTGAAGCATTTATCAGGGTTATTGTCTCATGAGCGGATACA
TATTTGAATGTATTTAGAAAAATAAACAAATAGGGGT
